Addgene plasmid #213842: pPtet-2-VP16
Purpose: Used for expressing VP16 fused to ZF-2.
Depositing lab: James Collins. Depositing organization: Massachusetts Institute of Technology. Publication: A high-throughput synthetic biology approach for studying combinatorial chromatin-based transcriptional regulation. Alcantar MA, English MA, Valeri JA, Collins JJ. Mol Cell. 2024 Jun 20;84(12):2382-2396.e9. doi: 10.1016/j.molcel.2024.05.025. PubMed 38906116.
Backbone
  Vector backbone: self-made
  Vector type: Yeast Expression
  Selectable markers: HIS3
Growth in bacteria
  Bacterial resistance: Spectinomycin, 50 μg/mL
  Growth temperature: 37°C
  Growth strain: NEB Stable
  Copy number: High Copy
Gene/Insert
  Gene/Insert name: VP16
  Species: Synthetic
  Cloning method: Restriction Enzyme; 5′ cloning site Unknown (unknown if destroyed); 3′ cloning site Unknown (unknown if destroyed)
Terms and licenses: Academic/Nonprofit Terms; Industry Terms: Not Available to Industry
Depositor comments: Contains one aTc-inducible promoter variants driving the expression of VP-16 fused to ZF-2 (ZF-42-10). **This plasmid is prone to recombination due to repeats in the aTc-inducible promoters.**
How to cite: pPtet-2-VP16 was a gift from James Collins (Addgene plasmid # 213842 ; http://n2t.net/addgene:213842 ; RRID:Addgene_213842)
