[The description below was written by a language model from this plasmid's Addgene catalogue record and pLannotate feature annotations shown in this document.]
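Description:
pPtet-2-VP16 is a roughly 5 kb yeast expression shuttle plasmid built on a self-made backbone. In Saccharomyces cerevisiae it is maintained as a low-copy episome through a CEN6/ARS element and selected by histidine prototrophy using a HIS3 cassette under its native promoter. In E. coli it replicates from a high-copy ColE1/pUC-type origin and is selected with spectinomycin through the aadA adenylyltransferase gene. The short gentamicin-resistance and class 1 integron Pc promoter fragments annotated next to aadA appear to be remnants of the integron context from which that marker was taken, rather than functional features in their own right.

The payload is a synthetic transcriptional activator. The herpes simplex virus VP16 activation domain is fused to a synthetic zinc-finger DNA-binding domain designated ZF-2 (ZF-42-10). The annotation places a 3xFLAG epitope near the start of the open reading frame and the VP16 fragment at its 3′ end. The unannotated interval between them presumably holds the zinc-finger array, though the feature table does not label it. Expression is driven by an anhydrotetracycline (aTc)-inducible promoter variant, which the annotation picks up only as short tet-operator matches to PLtetO-1 and TRE-type promoters. The exact yeast core promoter, the terminator and the source of the Tet repressor needed for regulation are not stated in the record.

The plasmid is intended for inducible, dose-controllable recruitment of VP16 to cognate zinc-finger binding sites in yeast, as part of a synthetic biology system for studying combinatorial chromatin-based transcriptional regulation. The depositor cautions that repeats within the aTc-inducible promoter make the plasmid prone to recombination.
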