Features (pLannotate 1.2.2; 11 found; start..end, strand, type, name):
    232..252     +  promoter       PLtetO-1 promoter (fragment): modified phage lambda PL promoter with tet operator sites (Lutz and Bujard, 1997)
    271..290     +  promoter       tight TRE promoter (fragment): Tet-responsive promoter PTight, consisting of seven tet operator sequences followed by the minimal CMV promoter
    319..378     +  CDS            3xFLAG (fragment): three tandem FLAG® epitope tags, followed by an enterokinase cleavage site
    781..1014    +  CDS            VP16_HHV11 (fragment): Experimental evidence at protein level: Swiss-Prot protein existence level 1. May play a role in the aggregation of tegument proteins around nucleocapsids during virus morphogenesis. From Human herpesvirus 1 (strain 17) (HHV-1) (Human herpes simplex virus 1).
   1513..1700    +  promoter       HIS3 promoter: S. cerevisiae HIS3
   1701..2360    +  CDS            HIS3: HIS7_YEAST - Experimental evidence at protein level: Swiss-Prot protein existence level 1. From Saccharomyces cerevisiae (strain ATCC 204508 / S288c) (Baker's yeast).
   2578..3081    +  misc_feature   CEN/ARS: S. cerevisiae CEN6 centromere fused to an autonomously replicating sequence
   3101..3889    -  CDS            aadA: S3AD_ECOLX - Experimental evidence at protein level: Swiss-Prot protein existence level 1. Mediates bacterial resistance to the antibiotics streptomycin and spectinomycin. From Escherichia coli.
   3896..3952    -  CDS            GmR (fragment): gentamycin acetyltransferase; aacC1; confers resistance to gentamycin
   4128..4151    -  promoter       Pc promoter (fragment): intI1 (promoter lies within the coding sequence); class 1 integron promoter
   4319..4907    +  rep_origin     ori: high-copy-number ColE1/pMB1/pBR322/pUC origin of replication
>Addgene plasmid #213842 | pPtet-2-VP16 | addgene full sequence | sequence record 426757 | Addgene NGS Result
CCCTGAATTCGCATCTAGATGGTAGAGCCACAAACAGCCGGTACAAGCAACGATCTCCAGGACCATCTGA
ATCATGCGCGGATGACACGAACTCACGACGGCGATCACAGACATTAACCCACAGTACAGACACTGCGACA
ACGTGGCAATTCGTCGCAATACCGTCTCACTGAACTGGCCGATAATTGCAGACGAACGTTTTTTTATTTT
TTGTTTTTTGCGGTATAAAAATCCCTATCAGTGATAGAGATTTTATTTTTTTTTTCTTTTTCCCTATCAG
TGATAGAGAATATCAAGCTACAAAAAGGTATGGATTATAAAGACCATGACGGAGATTATAAAGATCATGA
CATAGATTACAAGGATGACGATGACAAGATGGCACCAAAGAAGAAGAGGAAGGTGGGTATTCACGGAGTC
CCCGGAGGTGGCTCAGGGTCCCGTCCCGGTGAGAGGCCCTTTCAATGCAGAATTTGCATGGCAAACTTTT
CCACGGGGCAAATCTTGGATCGTCATACAAGAACGCATACGGGCGAAAAACCATTCCAATGCCGTATTTG
CATGGCTAACTTTAGCGTTGCGCACTCCTTGAAGAGGCACCTGAGAACACATACTGGCGAGAAGCCCTTT
CAGTGCAGAATCTGTATGGCGAATTTCTCCGATCCCTCCAATCTTCGTAGACATTTGAAAACTCATTTAA
GAGGATCTGGCGGTAGTGGCGGAGGGAGTGGTGGCGGGGGCTCTGGAGGCGGATCTGGGTCCTGCAGGGG
TTCTCTAGAAGCTCCACCTACTGATGTGTCACTTGGCGATGAGTTACACCTTGATGGTGAAGATGTGGCA
ATGGCGCATGCGGACGCCCTAGACGACTTTGATTTGGACATGTTAGGTGACGGCGACTCACCAGGACCGG
GTTTCACCCCTCACGATAGTGCCCCATACGGTGCTTTGGACATGGCCGACTTTGAGTTTGAACAAATGTT
TACGGATGCCTTAGGAATTGACGAATACGGTGGTGGAAGCAGACCAGGATCCTAACTCGAGATAAAGCAA
TCTTGATGAGGATAATGATTTTTTTTTGAATATACATAAATACTACCGTTTTTCTGCTAGATTTTGTGAT
GACGTAAATAAGTACATATTACTTTTTAAGCCAAGACAAGATTAAGCATTAACTTTACCCTTTTCTTTCT
AAGTTTCAATATTAGTTATCACTGTTTAAAAGTTATGGCGAGAACGTCGGCGGTTAAAATATATTACCCT
GAACGGCTGGAAATCTGCTCGTCAGTGGTGCTCACACTGACGAATCATGTACAGATCATACCGATGACTG
CCTGGCGACTCACAACTAAGCAAGACAGCCGGAACCAGCGCCGGCGAACACCACTGCATATATGGCATAT
CACAACAGTCCACGTCTCAAGCAGTTACAGAGATGTTACGAACCACTAGTGCACTGCAGTACAAACACAG
TCCTTTCCCGCAATTTTCTTTTTCTATTACTCTTGGCCTCCTCTAGTACACTCTATATTTTTTTATGCCT
CGGTAATGATTTTCATTTTTTTTTTTCCACCTAGCGGATGACTCTTTTTTTTTCTTAGCGATTGGCATTA
TCACATAATGAATTATACATTATATAAAGTAATGTGATTTCTTCGAAGAATATACTAAAAAATGAGCAGG
CAAGATAAACGAAGGCAAAGATGACAGAGCAGAAAGCCCTAGTAAAGCGTATTACAAATGAAACCAAGAT
TCAGATTGCGATCTCTTTAAAGGGTGGTCCCCTAGCGATAGAGCACTCGATCTTCCCAGAAAAAGAGGCA
GAAGCAGTAGCAGAACAGGCCACACAATCGCAAGTGATTAACGTCCACACAGGTATAGGGTTTCTGGACC
ATATGATACATGCTCTGGCCAAGCATTCCGGCTGGTCGCTAATCGTTGAGTGCATTGGTGACTTACACAT
AGACGACCATCACACCACTGAGGACTGCGGGATTGCTCTCGGTCAAGCTTTTAAAGAGGCCCTAGGGGCC
GTGCGTGGAGTAAAAAGGTTTGGATCAGGATTTGCGCCTTTGGATGAGGCACTTTCCAGAGCGGTGGTTG
ATCTTTCGAACAGGCCGTACGCAGTTGTCGAACTTGGTTTGCAAAGGGAGAAAGTAGGTGATCTCTCTTG
CGAGATGATCCCGCATTTTCTTGAAAGCTTTGCAGAGGCTAGCAGAATTACCCTCCACGTTGATTGTCTG
CGAGGCAAGAATGATCATCACCGTAGTGAGAGTGCGTTCAAGGCTCTTGCGGTTGCCATAAGAGAAGCCA
CCTCGCCCAATGGTACCAACGATGTTCCCTCCACCAAAGGTGTTCTTATGTAGTGACACCGATTATTTAA
AGCTGCTGCATACGATATATATACATGTGTATATATGTATACCTATGAATGTCAGTAAGTATGTATACGA
ACAGTATGATACTGAAGATGACAAGGTAATGCATCATTCTATACGTGTCATTCTGAACGAGGCGCGCTTT
CCTTTTTTCTTTTTGCTTTTTCTTTTTTTTTCTCTTGAACTCGACGGATCATAGAGTATCACGTGCTATA
AAAATAATTATAATTTAAATTTTTTAATATAAATATATAAATTAAAAATAGAAAGTAAAAAAAGAAATTA
AAGAAAAAATAGTTTTTGTTTTCCGAAGATGTAAAAGACTCTAGGGGGATCGCCAACAAATACTACCTTT
TATCTTGCTCTTCCTGCTCTCAGGTATTAATGCCGAATTGTTTCATCTTGTCTGTGTAGAAAACCACACA
CGAAAATCCTGTGATTTTACATTTTACTTATCGTTAATCGAATGTATATCTATTTAATCTGCTTTTCTTG
TCTAATAAATATATATGTAAAGTACGCTTTTTGTTGAAATTTTTTAAACCTTTGTTTATTTTTTTTTCTT
CATTCCGTAACTCTTCTACCTTCTTTATTTACTTTCTAAAATCCAAATACAAAACATAAAAATAAATAAA
CACAGAGTAAATTCCCAAATTATTCCATCATTAAAAGATACGAGGCGCGTGTAAGTTACAGGCAAGCGAT
CCGTCCCGAGCGGCCGCTTATTTGCCGACTACCTTGGTGATCTCGCCTTTCACGTAGTGGACAAATTCTT
CCAACTGATCTGCGCGCGAGGCCAAGCGATCTTCTTCTTGTCCAAGATAAGCCTGTCTAGCTTCAAGTAT
GACGGGCTGATACTGGGCCGGCAGGCGCTCCATTGCCCAGTCGGCAGCGACATCCTTCGGCGCGATTTTG
CCGGTTACTGCGCTGTACCAAATGCGGGACAACGTAAGCACTACATTTCGCTCATCGCCAGCCCAGTCGG
GCGGCGAGTTCCATAGCGTTAAGGTTTCATTTAGCGCCTCAAATAGATCCTGTTCAGGAACCGGATCAAA
GAGTTCCTCCGCCGCTGGACCTACCAAGGCAACGCTATGTTCTCTTGCTTTTGTCAGCAAGATAGCCAGA
TCAATGTCGATCGTGGCTGGCTCGAAGATACCCGCAAGAATGTCATTGCGCTGCCATTCTCCAAATTGCA
GTTCGCGCTTAGCTGGATAACGCCACGGAATGATGTCGTCGTGCACAACAATGGTGACTTCTACAGCGCG
GAGAATCTCGCTCTCTCCAGGGGAAGCCGAAGTTTCCAAAAGGTCGTTGATCAAAGCTCGCCGCGTTGTT
TCATCAAGCCTTACGGTCACCGTAACCAGCAAATCAATATCACTGTGTGGCTTCAGGCCGCCATCCACTG
CGGAGCCGTACAAATGTACGGCCAGCAACGTCGGTTCGAGATGGCGCTCGATGACGCCAACTACCTCTGA
TAGTTGAGTCGATACTTCGGCGATCACCGCTTCCCTCATAATGTTTAACTTTGTTTTAGGGCGACTGCCC
TGCTGCGTAACATCGTTGCTGCTCCATAACATCAAACATCGACCCACGGCGTAACGCGCTTGCTGCTTGG
ATGCCCGAGGCATAGACTGTACCCCAAAAAAACAGTCATAACAAGCCATGAAAACCGCCACTGCGCCGTT
ACCACCGCTGCGTTCGGTCAAGGTTCTGGACCAGTTGCGTGAGCGCATACGCTACTTGCATTACAGCTTA
CGAACCGAACAGGCTTATGTCCACTGGGTTCGTGCCTTCATCCGTTTCCACGGTGTGCGTCACCCGGCAA
CCTTGGGTAGCAGCGAAGTCGAGGCATTTCTGTCCTGGCTGGTCATGACCAAAATCCCTTAACGTGAGTT
TTCGTTCCACTGAGCGTCAGACCCCGTAGAAAAGATCAAAGGATCTTCTTGAGATCCTTTTTTTCTGCGC
GTAATCTGCTGCTTGCAAACAAAAAAACCACCGCTACCAGCGGTGGTTTGTTTGCCGGATCAAGAGCTAC
CAACTCTTTTTCCGAAGGTAACTGGCTTCAGCAGAGCGCAGATACCAAATACTGTTCTTCTAGTGTAGCC
GTAGTTAGGCCACCACTTCAAGAACTCTGTAGCACCGCCTACATACCTCGCTCTGCTAATCCTGTTACCA
GTGGCTGCTGCCAGTGGCGATAAGTCGTGTCTTACCGGGTTGGACTCAAGACGATAGTTACCGGATAAGG
CGCAGCGGTCGGGCTGAACGGGGGGTTCGTGCACACAGCCCAGCTTGGAGCGAACGACCTACACCGAACT
GAGATACCTACAGCGTGAGCTATGAGAAAGCGCCACGCTTCCCGAAGGGAGAAAGGCGGACAGGTATCCG
GTAAGCGGCAGGGTCGGAACAGGAGAGCGCACGAGGGAGCTTCCAGGGGGAAACGCCTGGTATCTTTATA
GTCCTGTCGGGTTTCGCCACCTCTGACTTGAGCGTCGATTTTTGTGATGCTCGTCAGGGGGGCGGAGCCT
ATGGAAAAACGCCAGCAACGCGGCCTTTTTACGGTTCCTGGCCTTTTGCTGGCCTTTTGCTCACATGTTC
TTTCCTGCGTTATCCCCTGATTCTGTGGATAACCGTGCGGCCGC
